>Addgene plasmid #202911 | Salsa-BC70-P1F10 | addgene full sequence | sequence record 413453 | Addgene NGS Result
AGCGCCCAATACGCAAACCGCCTCTCCCCGCGCGTTGGCCGATTCATTAATGCAGTCGAGGGATCTCCAT
AAGAGAAGAGGGACAGCTATGACTGGGAGTAGTCAGGAGAGGAGGAAAAATCTGGCTAGTAAAACATGTA
AGGAAAATTTTAGGGATGTTAAAGAAAAAAATAACACAAAACAAAATATAAAAAAAATCTAACCTCAAGT
CAAGGCTTTTCTATGGAATAAGGAATGGACAGCAGGGGGCTGTTTCATATACTGATGACCTCTTTATAGC
CAACCTTTGTTCATGGCAGCCAGCATATGGGCATATGTTGCCAAACTCTAAACCAAATACTCATTCTGAT
GTTTTAAATGATTTGCCCTCCCATATGTCCTTCCGAGTGAGAGACACAAAAAATTCCAACACACTATTGC
AATGAAAATAAATTTCCTTTATTAGCCAGAAGTCAGATGCTCAAGGGGCTTCATGATGTCCCCATAATTT
TTGGCAGAGGGAAAAAGATCGATCTCAGTGGTATTTGTGAGCCAGGGCATTGGCCACACCAGCCACCACC
TTCTGATAGGCAGCCTGCACCTGAGGAGTGAATTCTTTGCCAAAATGATGAGACAGCACAACAACCAGCA
CGTTGCCCAGGAGCTGTAGGAAAGAGAAGAAGGCATGAACATGGTTAGCAGAGGGGCCCGGTTTGGACTC
AGAGTATTTTATCCTCATCTCAAACAGTGTATATCATTGTAACCATAAAGAGAAAGGCAGGATGATGACC
AGGGTGTAGTTGTTTCTACCAATAAGAATATTTCCACGCCAGCCAGAATTTATATGCAGAAATATTCTAC
CTTATCATTTAATTATAACAATTGTTCTCTAAAACTGTGCTGAAGTACAATATAATATACCCTGATTGCC
TTGAAAAAAAAGTGATTAGAGAAAGTACTTACAATCTGACAAATAAACAAAAGTGAATTTAAAAATTCGT
TACAAATGCAAGCTAAAGTTTAACGAAAAAGTTACAGAAAATGAAAAGAAAATAAGAGGAGACAATGGTT
GTCAACAGAGTAGAAAGTGAAAGAAACAAAATTATCATGAGGGTCCATGGTGATACAAGGGACATCTTCC
CATTCTAAACAACACCCTGAAAACTTTGCCCCCTCCATATAACATGAATTTTACAATAGCGAAAAAGAAA
GAACAATCAAGGGTCCCCAAACTCACCCTGAAGTTCTCAGCTCTAGAGATATCGTCGAGGCCGCGCTAGC
GTTTAAACTGTCGACCTTAATTAAGAGATCTGCTCGAGGCGCGTCAGCTGACTAGAGGATCCCCGGGTAC
CGAGCTCGAATTCGGGGCCGCGGAGGCTGGATCGGTCCCGGTGTCTTCTATGGAGGTCAAAACAGCGTGG
ATGGCGTCTCCAGGCGATCTGACGGTTCACTAAACGAGCTCTGCTTATATAGGCCTCCCACCGTACACGC
CTACCTCGACCCGGGTACCGAGCTCGACTTTCACTTTTCTCTATCACTGATAGGGAGTGGTAAACTCGAC
TTTCACTTTTCTCTATCACTGATAGGGAGTGGTAAACTCGACTTTCACTTTTCTCTATCACTGATAGGGA
GTGGTAAACTCGACTTTCACTTTTCTCTATCACTGATAGGGAGTGGTAAACTCGACTTTCACTTTTCTCT
ATCACTGATAGGGAGTGGTAAACTCGACCTATATAAGCAGAGCTCGTTTAGTGAACCGTCAGATCGCCTG
GAGACGCCATCCACGCTGTTTTGACCTCCATAGAAGACACCGGGACCGATCCAGCCTCCGCGGCCCCGAA
TTCCTGCAGCGGCCGCTCTAGAACTAGTGGATCCCCGCGGATGGTGAGCAAGGGCGAGGAGCTGTTCACC
GGGGTGGTGCCCATCCTGGTCGAGCTGGACGGCGACGTAAACGGCCACAAGTTCAGCGTGTCCGGCGAGG
GCGAGGGCGATGCCACCTACGGCAAGCTGACCCTGAAGTTCATCTGCACCACCGGCAAGCTGCCCGTGCC
CTGGCCCACCCTCGTGACCACCCTGACCTACGGCGTGCAGTGCTTCAGCCGCTACCCCGACCACATGAAG
CAGCACGACTTCTTCAAGTCCGCCATGCCCGAAGGCTACGTCCAGGAGCGCACCATCTTCTTCAAGGACG
ACGGCAACTACAAGACCCGCGCCGAGGTGAAGTTCGAGGGCGACACCCTGGTGAACCGCATCGAGCTGAA
GGGCATCGACTTCAAGGAGGACGGCAACATCCTGGGGCACAAGCTGGAGTACAACTACAACAGCCACAAC
GTCTATATCATGGCCGACAAGCAGAAGAACGGCATCAAGGTGAACTTCAAGATCCGCCACAACATCGAGG
ACGGCAGCGTGCAGCTCGCCGACCACTACCAGCAGAACACCCCCATCGGCGACGGCCCCGTGCTGCTGCC
CGACAACCACTACCTGAGCACCCAGTCCGCCCTGAGCAAAGACCCCAACGAGAAGCGCGATCACATGGTC
CTGCTGGAGTTCGTGACCGCCGCCGGGATCACTCTCGGCATGGACGAGCTGTACAAGTAACACGCGTGGT
GAATTCGATATCAAGCTTGTCGACCTAGTTCTAGAGGATCCAGACATGATAAGATACATTGATGAGTTTG
GACAAACCACAACTAGAATGCAGTGAAAAAAATGCTTTATTTGTGAAATTTGTGATGCTATTGCTTTATT
TGTAACCATTATAAGCTGCAATAAACAAGTTAACAACAACAATTGCATTCATTTTATGTTTCAGGTTCAG
GGGGAGGTGTGGGAGGTTTTTTAAAGCAAGTAAAACCTCTACAAATGTGGTATGGCTGATTATGATCCTG
CAAGCCTCGTCGTCCTGGCCGGACCACGCTATCTGTGCAAGGTCCCCGGCCCCGGACGCGCGCTCCATGA
GCAGAGCGCCCGCCGCCGAGGCGAAGACTCGGGCGGCGCCCTGCCCGTCCCACCAGGTCAACAGGCGGTA
ACCGGCCTCTTCATCGGGAATGCGCGCGACCTTCAGCATCGCCGGCATGTCCCCCTGGCGGACGGGAAGT
ATCCAGCTCGACCAAGCTGGCCGCGTCGAGTGAAGACGAAAGGGCCTCGTGATACGCCTATTTTTATAGG
TTAATGTCATGATAATAATGGTTTCTTAGACGTCAGGTGGCACTTTTCGGGGAAATGTGCGCGGAACCCC
TATTTGTTTATTTTTCTAAATACATTCAAATATGTATCCGCTCATGAGACAATAACCCTGATAAATGCTT
CAATAATATTGAAAAAGGAAGAGTATGAGTATTCAACATTTCCGTGTCGCCCTTATTCCCTTTTTTGCGG
CATTTTGCCTTCCTGTTTTTGCTCACCCAGAAACGCTGGTGAAAGTAAAAGATGCTGAAGATCAGTTGGG
TGCACGAGTGGGTTACATCGAACTGGATCTCAACAGCGGTAAGATCCTTGAGAGTTTTCGCCCCGAAGAA
CGTTTTCCAATGATGAGCACTTTTAAAGTTCTGCTATGTGGCGCGGTATTATCCCGTGTTGACGCCGGGC
AAGAGCAACTCGGTCGCCGCATACACTATTCTCAGAATGACTTGGTTGAGTACTCACCAGTCACAGAAAA
GCATCTTACGGATGGCATGACAGTAAGAGAATTATGCAGTGCTGCCATAACCATGAGTGATAACACTGCG
GCCAACTTACTTCTGACAACGATCGGAGGACCGAAGGAGCTAACCGCTTTTTTGCACAACATGGGGGATC
ATGTAACTCGCCTTGATCGTTGGGAACCGGAGCTGAATGAAGCCATACCAAACGACGAGCGTGACACCAC
GATGCCTGTAGCAATGGCAACAACGTTGCGCAAACTATTAACTGGCGAACTACTTACTCTAGCTTCCCGG
CAACAATTAATAGACTGGATGGAGGCGGATAAAGTTGCAGGACCACTTCTGCGCTCGGCCCTTCCGGCTG
GCTGGTTTATTGCTGATAAATCTGGAGCCGGTGAGCGTGGGTCTCGCGGTATCATTGCAGCACTGGGGCC
AGATGGTAAGCCCTCCCGTATCGTAGTTATCTACACGACGGGGAGTCAGGCAACTATGGATGAACGAAAT
AGACAGATCGCTGAGATAGGTGCCTCACTGATTAAGCATTGGTAACTGTCAGACCAAGTTTACTCATATA
TACTTTAGATTGATTTAAAACTTCATTTTTAATTTAAAAGGATCTAGGTGAAGATCCTTTTTGATAATCT
CATGACCAAAATCCCTTAACGTGAGTTTTCGTTCCACTGAGCGTCAGACCCCGTAGAAAAGATCAAAGGA
TCTTCTTGAGATCCTTTTTTTCTGCGCGTAATCTGCTGCTTGCAAACAAAAAAACCACCGCTACCAGCGG
TGGTTTGTTTGCCGGATCAAGAGCTACCAACTCTTTTTCCGAAGGTAACTGGCTTCAGCAGAGCGCAGAT
ACCAAATACTGTTCTTCTAGTGTAGCCGTAGTTAGGCCACCACTTCAAGAACTCTGTAGCACCGCCTACA
TACCTCGCTCTGCTAATCCTGTTACCAGTGGCTGCTGCCAGTGGCGATAAGTCGTGTCTTACCGGGTTGG
ACTCAAGACGATAGTTACCGGATAAGGCGCAGCGGTCGGGCTGAACGGGGGGTTCGTGCACACAGCCCAG
CTTGGAGCGAACGACCTACACCGAACTGAGATACCTACAGCGTGAGCTATGAGAAAGCGCCACGCTTCCC
GAAGGGAGAAAGGCGGACAGGTATCCGGTAAGCGGCAGGGTCGGAACAGGAGAGCGCACGAGGGAGCTTC
CAGGGGGAAACGCCTGGTATCTTTATAGTCCTGTCGGGTTTCGCCACCTCTGACTTGAGCGTCGATTTTT
GTGATGCTCGTCAGGGGGGCGGAGCCTATGGAAAAACGCCAGCAACGCGGCCTTTTTACGGTTCCTGGCC
TTTTGCTGGCCTTTTGCTCACATGTTCTTTCCTGCGTTATCCCCTGATTCTGTGGATAACCGTATTACCG
CCTTTGAGTGAGCTGATACCGCTCGCCGCAGCCGAACGACCGAGCGCAGCGAGTCAGTGAGCGAGGAAGC
GGAAG
Features (pLannotate 1.2.2; 17 found; start..end, strand, type, name):
      2..55      +  CDS            lacI (fragment): lac repressor; lacI; The lac repressor binds to the lac operator to inhibit transcription in E. coli. This inhibition can be relieved by adding lactose or isopropyl-β-D-thiogalactopyranoside (IPTG).
    388..443     -  polyA_signal   β-globin poly(A) signal: rabbit β-globin polyadenylation signal (Gil and Proudfoot, 1987)
    518..640     -  CDS            HBB: HBB_COLGU - Experimental evidence at transcript level: Swiss-Prot protein existence level 2. Involved in oxygen transport from the lung to the various peripheral tissues. From Colobus guereza (Mantled guereza) (Eastern black-and-white colobus monkey).
    644..1216    -  intron         β-globin intron: intron from rabbit β-globin gene
   1312..1343    -  misc_feature   MCS (fragment): pUC18/19 multiple cloning site
   1437..1475    -  promoter       minimal CMV promoter: human cytomegalovirus (CMV) immediate early promoter
   1493..1708    -  protein_bind   tetracycline response element (fragment): contains seven copies of the tetracycline operator tetO tetracycline repressor TetR
   1708..1753    +  promoter       TRE3GV promoter (fragment): 3rd-generation Tet-responsive promoter that can be activated by binding of Tet-On® 3G, optimized for retroviral and lentiviral vectors
   1829..1856    +  misc_feature   MCS (fragment): pBluescript multiple cloning site
   1861..2580    +  CDS            EGFP: the original enhanced GFP (Yang et al., 1996) mammalian codon-optimized
   2591..2613    +  misc_feature   MCS (fragment): pBluescript multiple cloning site
   2627..2761    -  polyA_signal   SV40 poly(A) signal: SV40 polyadenylation signal
   2784..2867    -  CDS            large T antigen (fragment): large T antigen from SV40 (simian virus 40)
   2861..3091    -  CDS            str (fragment): STR_KLEPN - Protein inferred from homology: Swiss-Prot protein existence level 3. The aminoglycoside phosphotransferases achieve inactivation of their antibiotic substrates by phosphorylation. From Klebsiella pneumoniae.
   3210..3314    +  promoter       AmpR promoter: bla
   3315..4175    +  CDS            AmpR: β-lactamase; bla; confers resistance to ampicillin, carbenicillin, and related antibiotics
   4346..4934    +  rep_origin     ori: high-copy-number ColE1/pMB1/pBR322/pUC origin of replication
