[The description below was written by a language model from this plasmid's Addgene catalogue record and pLannotate feature annotations shown in this document.]
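Description:
Salsa-BC70-P1F10 is a 5.1 kb mammalian expression plasmid built on the pCER206 backbone. It serves as one of the barcoded reporter plasmids for PRESTO-Salsa, a multiplexed platform for screening GPCR bioactivity. It is propagated in E. coli as a high-copy plasmid through a ColE1/pUC-type origin and selected with ampicillin via the β-lactamase gene and its native promoter. No mammalian selection marker is annotated; only short fragments of an aminoglycoside phosphotransferase, SV40 large T antigen and lacI are detected, which look like backbone remnants rather than functional genes.

The payload is a synthetic insert of about 730 bp, EGFP/BC70, placed under a tetracycline response element. The feature table shows a central block of tetO repeats flanked by minimal promoter elements pointing in both directions, which suggests a bidirectional Tet-responsive arrangement. On one side, a TRE3G-type promoter fragment drives mammalian codon-optimized EGFP, followed by a short polylinker fragment and an SV40 polyadenylation signal that is annotated in the reverse orientation. On the other side, a minimal CMV promoter faces a polylinker fragment, a rabbit β-globin intron with adjoining globin exon sequence, and a β-globin polyadenylation signal; no coding sequence is annotated in this arm. The barcode itself (BC70) is not annotated. The BsrGI and HindIII cloning sites, together with the insert size, suggest it sits just downstream of EGFP in the transcribed region, though the record does not state this outright.

The stated purpose implies that a Tet-type transactivator induces an EGFP transcript carrying a unique barcode. The record does not describe how individual receptors are paired with this barcode or how the barcodes are read out.
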