Addgene plasmid #202911: Salsa-BC70-P1F10
Purpose: Expression of barcoded reporter plasmid for PRESTO-Salsa; EGFP/BC70
Depositing lab: Noah Palm. Depositing organization: Yale University. Publication: Highly multiplexed bioactivity screening reveals human and microbiota metabolome-GPCRome interactions. Chen H, Rosen CE, Gonzalez-Hernandez JA, Song D, Potempa J, Ring AM, Palm NW. Cell. 2023 Jul 6;186(14):3095-3110.e19. doi: 10.1016/j.cell.2023.05.024. Epub 2023 Jun 14. PubMed 37321219.
Backbone
  Vector backbone: pCER206
  Vector type: Mammalian Expression
Growth in bacteria
  Bacterial resistance: Ampicillin, 100 μg/mL
  Growth temperature: 37°C
  Growth strain: DH5alpha
  Copy number: High Copy
Gene/Insert
  Gene/Insert name: EGFP/BC70
  Species: Synthetic
  Insert size (bp): 730
  Promoter: Tet Response Element (TRE)
  Cloning method: Restriction Enzyme; 5′ cloning site BsrGI (not destroyed); 3′ cloning site HindIII (not destroyed)
  Sequencing primers: 5′ Custom primer (GAAGCGCGATCACATGG)
Terms and licenses: Academic/Nonprofit Terms; Industry Terms: Not Available to Industry
How to cite: Salsa-BC70-P1F10 was a gift from Noah Palm (Addgene plasmid # 202911 ; http://n2t.net/addgene:202911 ; RRID:Addgene_202911)
