>Addgene plasmid #202911 | Salsa-BC70-P1F10 | depositor partial sequence | sequence record 393784 | BC70
CACGCGTGGT
